>Addgene plasmid #238002 | QBEn | addgene full sequence | sequence record 485708 | Addgene Long Read Sequencing Result
GAAGATCCTTTGATCTTTTCTACGGGGTCTGACACTCAGTGGAACGAAAACTCACGTTAAGGGATTTTGG
TCATGAGATTATCAAAAAGGATCTTCACCTAGATCCTTTTAAATTAAAAATGAAGTTTTAAATCAATCTA
AAGTATATATGAGTAAACTTGGTCTGACAGTTACCAATGCTTAATCAGTGAGGCACCTATCTCAGCGATC
TGTCTATTTCGTTCATCCATAGTTGCCTGACTCCCCGTCGTGTAGATAACTACGATACGGGAGGGCTTAC
CATCTGGCCCCAGTGCTGCAATGATACCGCGAGACCCACGCTCACCGGCTCCAGATTTATCAGCAATAAA
CCAGCCAGCCGGAAGGGCCGAGCGCAGAAGTGGTCCTGCAACTTTATCCGCCTCCATCCAGTCTATTAAT
TGTTGCCGGGAAGCTAGAGTAAGTAGTTCGCCAGTTAATAGTTTGCGCAACGTTGTTGCCATTGCTACAG
GCATCGTGGTGTCACGCTCGTCGTTTGGTATGGCTTCATTCAGCTCCGGTTCCCAACGATCAAGGCGAGT
TACATGATCCCCCATGTTGTGCAAAAAAGCGGTTAGCTCCTTCGGTCCTCCGATCGTTGTCAGAAGTAAG
TTGGCCGCAGTGTTATCACTCATGGTTATGGCAGCACTGCATAATTCTCTTACTGTCATGCCATCCGTAA
GATGCTTTTCTGTGACTGGTGAGTACTCAACCAAGTCATTCTGAGAATAGTGTATGCGGCGACCGAGTTG
CTCTTGCCCGGCGTCAATACGGGATAATACCGCGCCACATAGCAGAACTTTAAAAGTGCTCATCATTGGA
AAACGTTCTTCGGGGCGAAAACTCTCAAGGATCTTACCGCTGTTGAGATCCAGTTCGATGTAACCCACTC
GTGCACCCAACTGATCTTCAGCATCTTTTACTTTCACCAGCGTTTCTGGGTGAGCAAAAACAGGAAGGCA
AAATGCCGCAAAAAAGGGAATAAGGGCGACACGGAAATGTTGAATACTCATACTCTTCCTTTTTCAATAT
TATTGAAGCATTTATCAGGGTTATTGTCTCATGAGCGGATACATATTTGAATGTATTTAGAAAAATAAAC
AAATAGGGGTTCCGCGCACATTTCCCCGAAAAGTGCCACCTGACGTCGACGGATCGGGAGATCGATCTCC
CGATCCCCTAGGGTCGACTCTCAGTACAATCTGCTCTGATGCCGCATAGTTAAGCCAGTATCTGCTCCCT
GCTTGTGTGTTGGAGGTCGCTGAGTAGTGCGCGAGCAAAATTTAAGCTACAACAAGGCAAGGCTTGACCG
ACAATTGCATGAAGAATCTGCTTAGGGTTAGGCGTTTTGCGCTGCTTCGCGATGTACGGGCCAGATATAC
GCGTTGACATTGATTATTGACTAGTTATTAATAGTAATCAATTACGGGGTCATTAGTTCATAGCCCATAT
ATTGAGTTCCGCGTTACATAACTTACGGTAAATGGCCCGCCTGGCTGACCGCCCAACGACCCCCGCCCAT
TGACGTCAATAATGACGTATGTTCCCATAGTAACGCCAATAGGGACTTTCCATTGACGTCAATGGGTGGA
GTATTTACGGTAAACTGCCCACTTGGCAGTACATCAAGTGTATCATATGCCAAGTACGCCCCCTATTGAC
GTCAATGACGGTAAATGGCCCGCCTGGCATTATGCCCAGTACATGACCTTATGGGACTTTCCTACTTGGC
AGTACATCTACGTATTAGTCATCGCTATTACCATGGTGATGCGGTTTTGGCAGTACATCAATGGGCGTGG
ATAGCGGTTTGACTCACGGGGATTTCCAAGTCTCCACCCCATTGACGTCAATGGGAGTTTGTTTTGGCAC
CAAAATCAACGGGACTTTCCAAAATGTCGTAACAACTCCGCCCCATTGACGCAAATGGGCGGTAGGCGTG
TACGGTGGGAGGTCTATATAAGCAGAGCTGGTTTAGTGAACCGTCAGATCCGCTAGAGATCCGCGGCCGC
ATGAAAAGAACCGCTGATGGCAGCGAGTTCGAGAGCCCTAAGAAGAAGCGGAAGGTGGCCAGACTGAGCA
AGAGCAGACGGCTGGAAAATCTGATCGCCCAGCTGCCCGGCGAGAAGAAGAATGGCCTGTTCGGAAACCT
GATTGCCCTGAGCCTGGGCCTGACCCCCAACTTCAAGAGCAACTTCGACCTGGCCGAGGATGCCAAACTG
CAGCTGAGCAAGGACACCTACGACGACGACCTGGACAACCTGCTGGCCCAGATCGGCGACCAGTACGCCG
ACCTGTTTCTGGCCGCCAAGAACCTGTCCGACGCCATCCTGCTGAGCGACATCCTGAGAGTGAACACCGA
GATCACCAAGGCCCCCCTGAGCGCCTCTATGATCAAGAGATACGACGAGCACCACCAGGACCTGACCCTG
CTGAAAGCTCTCGTGCGGCAGCAGCTGCCTGAGAAGTACAAAGAGATTTTCTTCGACCAGAGCAAGAACG
GCTACGCCGGCTACATTGACGGCGGAGCCAGCCAGGAAGAGTTCTACAAGTTCATCAAGCCCATCCTGGA
AAAGATGGACGGCACCGAGGAACTGCTCGTGAAGCTGAACAGAGAGGACCTGCTGCGGAAGCAGCGGACC
TTCGACAACGGCAGCATCCCCCACCAGATCCACCTGGGAGAGCTGCACGCCATTCTGCGGCGGCAGGAAG
ATTTTTACCCATTCCTGAAGGACAACCGGGAAAAGATCGAGAAGATCCTGACCTTCCGCATCCCCTACTA
CGTGGGCCCTCTGGCCAGGGGAAACAGCAGATTCGCCTGGATGACCAGAAAGAGCGAGGAAACCATCACC
CCCTGGAACTTCGAGGAAGTGGTGGACAAGGGCGCTTCCGCCCAGAGCTTCATCGAGCGGATGACCAACT
TCGATAAGAACCTGCCCAACGAGAAGGTGCTGCCCAAGCACAGCCTGCTGTACGAGTACTTCACCGTGTA
TAACGAGCTGACCAAAGTGAAATACGTGACCGAGGGAATGAGAAAGCCCGCCTTCCTGAGCGGCGAGCAG
AAAAAGGCCATCGTGGACCTGCTGTTCAAGACCAACCGGAAAGTGACCGTGAAGCAGCTGAAAGAGGACT
ACTTCAAGAAAATCGAGTGCTTCGACTCCGTGGAAATCTCCGGCGTGGAAGATCGGTTCAACGCCTCCCT
GGGCACATACCACGATCTGCTGAAAATTATCAAGGACAAGGACTTCCTGGACAATGAGGAAAACGAGGAC
ATTCTGGAAGATATCGTGCTGACCCTGACACTGTTTGAGGACAGAGAGATGATCGAGGAACGGCTGAAAA
CCTATGCCCACCTGTTCGACGACAAAGTGATGAAGCAGCTGAAGCGGCGGAGATACACCGGCTGGGGCAG
GCTGAGCCGGAAGCTGATCAACGGCATCCGGGACAAGCAGTCCGGCAAGACAATCCTGGATTTCCTGAAG
TCCGACGGCTTCGCCAACAGAAACTTCATGCAGCTGATCCACGACGACAGCCTGACCTTTAAAGAGGACA
TCCAGAAAGCCCAGGTGTCCGGCCAGGGCGATAGCCTGCACGAGCACATTGCCAATCTGGCCGGCAGCCC
CGCCATTAAGAAGGGCATCCTGCAGACAGTGAAGGTGGTGGACGAGCTCGTGAAAGTGATGGGCCGGCAC
AAGCCCGAGAACATCGTGATCGAAATGGCCAGAGAGAACCAGACCACCCAGAAGGGACAGAAGAACAGCC
GCGAGAGAATGAAGCGGATCGAAGAGGGCATCAAAGAGCTGGGCAGCCAGATCCTGAAAGAACACCCCGT
GGAAAACACCCAGCTGCAGAACGAGAAGCTGTACCTGTACTACCTGCAGAATGGGCGGGATATGTACGTG
GACCAGGAACTGGACATCAACCGGCTGTCCGACTACGATGTGGACCATATCGTGCCTCAGAGCTTTCTGA
AGGACGACTCCATCGACAACAAGGTGCTGACCAGAAGCGACAAGAACCGGGGCAAGAGCGACAACGTGCC
CTCCGAAGAGGTCGTGAAGAAGATGAAGAACTACTGGCGGCAGCTGCTGAACGCCAAGCTGATTACCCAG
AGAAAGTTCGACAATCTGACCAAGGCCGAGAGAGGCGGCCTGAGCGAACTGGATAAGGCCGGCTTCATCA
AGAGACAGCTGGTGGAAACCCGGCAGATCACAAAGCACGTGGCACAGATCCTGGACTCCCGGATGAACAC
TAAGTACGACGAGAATGACAAGCTGATCCGGGAAGTGAAAGTGATCACCCTGAAGTCCAAGCTGGTGTCC
GATTTCCGGAAGGATTTCCAGTTTTACAAAGTGCGCGAGATCAACAACTACCACCACGCCCACGACGCCT
ACCTGAACGCCGTCGTGGGAACCGCCCTGATCAAAAAGTACCCTAAGCTGGAAAGCGAGTTCGTGTACGG
CGACTACAAGGTGTACGACGTGCGGAAGATGATCGCCAAGAGCGAGTCTGGAGGATCTAGCGGAGGATCC
TCTGGAAGCGAGACACCAGGCACAAGCGAGTCCGCCACACCAGAGAGCTCCGGCGGCTCCTCCGGAGGAT
CCTGTCCCATCTGGGTCAAGAACGCCCTGCAAGAGCTGGTGGGCCGGAAGGAGACAAGCGGCAAGGTGTT
TGATGTGGATGGAAAGCCCATTGGCCCTGACATCCAAAGCGGCTACAAAGACCGGGAACTGAGAAGAGGT
GTGTATGAAACCCTCAGAAAGTCCCCCTTCTTCCAGAAGCACTTCCCTAGCACAGCCACCTGGTACGTGA
GCCTCCACGTGGAAGCCCAGTACGCTGTGTGGATGCTGAGGAACAGAATCAAACATGCTACCGTGGTGAT
CAACAACACATACGTCTGCTCTGACATGAACCGGCTGCATGACAACTGCATGACCGCTGTCCCACACATT
CTGCCAGAGGGCTACACCATGACAGTCTGGAAGGCTGACAGGACAGAGGTAACACTTCGGGGCAAAGCCC
CCAAAGAATCCGGAGGATCTAGCGGAGGCTCCTCTGGCTCTGAGACACCTGGCACAAGCGAGAGCGCAAC
ACCTGAAAGCAGCGGGGGCAGCAGCGGGGGGTCACAGGAAATCGGCAAGGCTACCGCCAAGTACTTCTTC
TACAGCAACATCATGAACTTTTTCAAGACCGAGATTACCCTGGCCAACGGCGAGATCCGGAAGCGGCCTC
TGATCGAGACAAACGGCGAAACCGGGGAGATCGTGTGGGATAAGGGCCGGGATTTTGCCACCGTGCGGAA
AGTGCTGAGCATGCCCCAAGTGAATATCGTGAAAAAGACCGAGGTGCAGACAGGCGGCTTCAGCAAAGAG
TCTATCCTGCCCAAGAGGAACAGCGATAAGCTGATCGCCAGAAAGAAGGACTGGGACCCTAAGAAGTACG
GCGGCTTCGACAGCCCCACCGTGGCCTATTCTGTGCTGGTGGTGGCCAAAGTGGAAAAGGGCAAGTCCAA
GAAACTGAAGAGTGTGAAAGAGCTGCTGGGGATCACCATCATGGAAAGAAGCAGCTTCGAGAAGAATCCC
ATCGACTTTCTGGAAGCCAAGGGCTACAAAGAAGTGAAAAAGGACCTGATCATCAAGCTGCCTAAGTACT
CCCTGTTCGAGCTGGAAAACGGCCGGAAGAGAATGCTGGCCTCTGCCGGCGAACTGCAGAAGGGAAACGA
ACTGGCCCTGCCCTCCAAATATGTAAACTTCCTGTACCTGGCCAGCCACTATGAGAAGCTGAAGGGCTCC
CCCGAGGATAATGAGCAGAAACAGCTGTTTGTGGAACAGCACAAGCACTACCTGGACGAGATCATCGAGC
AGATCAGCGAGTTCTCCAAGAGAGTGATCCTGGCCGACGCTAATCTGGACAAAGTGCTGTCCGCCTACAA
CAAGCACCGGGATAAGCCCATCAGAGAGCAGGCCGAGAATATCATCCACCTGTTTACCCTGACCAATCTG
GGAGCCCCTGCCGCCTTCAAGTACTTTGACACCACCATCGACCGGAAGAGGTACACCAGCACCAAAGAGG
TGCTGGACGCCACCCTGATCCACCAGAGCATCACCGGCCTGTACGAGACACGGATCGACCTGTCTCAGCT
GGGAGGCGACGGCGGATCAGGAGGCTCTGGCGGTTCAGGTGGATCAGGCGGTAGCGGAGGTTCAGGTGGT
GACAAGAAGTACAGCATCGGCCTGGCCATCGGCACCAACTCTGTGGGCTGGGCCGTGATCACCGACGAGT
ACAAGGTGCCCAGCAAGAAATTCAAGGTGCTGGGCAACACCGACCGGCACAGCATCAAGAAGAACCTGAT
CGGAGCCCTGCTGTTCGACAGCGGCGAAACAGCCGAGGCCACCCGGCTGAAGAGAACCGCCAGAAGAAGA
TACACCAGACGGAAGAACCGGATCTGCTATCTGCAAGAGATCTTCAGCAACGAGATGGCCAAGGTGGACG
ACAGCTTCTTCCACAGACTGGAAGAGTCCTTCCTGGTGGAAGAGGATAAGAAGCACGAGCGGCACCCCAT
CTTCGGCAACATCGTGGACGAGGTGGCCTACCACGAGAAGTACCCCACCATCTACCACCTGAGAAAGAAA
CTGGTGGACAGCACCGACAAGGCCGACCTGCGGCTGATCTATCTGGCCCTGGCCCACATGATCAAGTTCC
GGGGCCACTTCCTGATCGAGGGCGACCTGAACCCCGACAACAGCGACGTGGACAAGCTGTTCATCCAGCT
GGTGCAGACCTACAACCAGCTGTTCGAGGAAAACCCCATCAACGCCAGCGGCGTGGACGCCAAGGCCATC
CTGTCTAGCGGCGGGAGCGGCGGGAGCGGGGGGAGCACTAATCTGAGCGACATCATTGAGAAGGAGACTG
GGAAACAGCTGGTCATTCAGGAGTCCATCCTGATGCTGCCTGAGGAGGTGGAGGAAGTGATCGGCAACAA
GCCAGAGTCTGACATCCTGGTGCACACCGCCTACGACGAGTCCACAGATGAGAATGTGATGCTGCTGACC
TCTGACGCCCCCGAGTATAAGCCTTGGGCCCTGGTCATCCAGGATTCTAACGGCGAGAATAAGATCAAGA
TGCTGAGCGGAGGATCCGGAGGATCTGGAGGCAGCACCAACCTGTCTGACATCATCGAGAAGGAGACAGG
CAAGCAGCTGGTCATCCAGGAGAGCATCCTGATGCTGCCCGAAGAAGTCGAAGAAGTGATCGGAAACAAG
CCTGAGAGCGATATCCTGGTCCATACCGCCTACGACGAGAGTACCGACGAAAATGTGATGCTGCTGACAT
CCGACGCCCCAGAGTATAAGCCCTGGGCTCTGGTCATCCAGGATTCCAACGGAGAGAACAAAATCAAAAT
GCTGAGCGGCGGCAGCAAAAGAACCGCCGACGGCTCAGAGTTCGAGCCCAAAAAGAAGCGGAAAGTGTAA
GTTTAAACCCGCTGATCAGCCTCGACTGTGCCTTCTAGTTGCCAGCCATCTGTTGTTTGCCCCTCCCCCG
TGCCTTCCTTGACCCTGGAAGGTGCCACTCCCACTGTCCTTTCCTAATAAAATGAGGAAATTGCATCGCA
TTGTCTGAGTAGGTGTCATTCTATTCTGGGGGGTGGGGTGGGGCAGGACAGCAAGGGGGAGGATTGGGAA
GACAATAGCAGGCATGCTGGGGATGCGGTGGGCTCTATGGCTTCTGAGGCGGAAAGAACCAGCTGGGGCT
CGATACCGTCGACCTCTAGCTAGAGCTTAGCGTAATCATGGTCATAGCTGTTTCCTGTGTGAAATTGTTA
TCCGCTCACAATTCCACACAACATACGAGCCGGAAGCATAAAGTGTAAAGCCTAGGGTGCCTAATGAGTG
AGCTAACTCACATTAATTGCGTTGCGCTCACTGCCCGCTTTCCAGTCGGGAAACCTGTCGTGCCAGCTGC
ATTAATGAATCGGCCAACGCGCGGGGAGAGGCGGTTTGCGTATTGGGCGCTCTTCCGCTTCCTCGCTCAC
TGACTCGCTGCGCTCGGTCGTTCGGCTGCGGCGAGCGGTATCAGCTCACTCAAAGGCGGTAATACGGTTA
TCCACAGAATCAGGGGATAACGCAGGAAAGAACATGTGAGCAAAAGGCCAGCAAAAGGCCAGGAACCGTA
AAAAGGCCGCGTTGCTGGCGTTTTTCCATAGGCTCCGCCCCCCTGACGAGCATCACAAAAATCGACGCTC
AAGTCAGAGGTGGCGAAACCCGACAGGACTATAAAGATACCAGGCGTTTCCCCCTGGAAGCTCCCTCGTG
CGCTCTCCTGTTCCGACCCTGCCGCTTACCGGATACCTGTCCGCCTTTCTCCCTTCGGGAAGCGTGGCGC
TTTCTCATAGCTCACGCTGTAGGTATCTCAGTTCGGTGTAGGTCGTTCGCTCCAAGCTGGGCTGTGTGCA
CGAACCCCCCGTTCAGCCCGACCGCTGCGCCTTATCCGGTAACTATCGTCTTGAGTCCAACCCGGTAAGA
CACGACTTATCGCCACTGGCAGCAGCCACTGGTAACAGGATTAGCAGAGCGAGGTATGTAGGCGGTGCTA
CAGAGTTCTTGAAGTGGTGGCCTAACTACGGCTACACTAGAAGAACAGTATTTGGTATCTGCGCTCTGCT
GAAGCCAGTTACCTTCGGAAAAAGAGTTGGTAGCTCTTGATCCGGCAAACAAACCACCGCTGGTAGCGGT
GGTTTTTTTGTTTGCAAGCAGCAGATTACGCGCAGAAAAAAAGGATCTCAA
Features (pLannotate 1.2.2; 16 found; start..end, strand, type, name):
    171..1031    -  CDS            AmpR: β-lactamase; bla; confers resistance to ampicillin, carbenicillin, and related antibiotics
   1032..1136    -  promoter       AmpR promoter: bla
   1207..1251    -  misc_feature   bom (fragment): basis of mobility region from pBR322
   1482..1785    +  enhancer       CMV enhancer: human cytomegalovirus immediate early enhancer
   1786..1989    +  promoter       CMV promoter: human cytomegalovirus (CMV) immediate early promoter
   2088..6170    +  CDS            cas9: CAS9_STRP1 - Also known as csn1 From Streptococcus pyogenes serotype M1.
   6231..6866    +  CDS            dCas9(N) (fragment): N-terminal portion of catalytically inactive Streptococcus pyogenes dCas9 carrying the D10A mutation (Zetsche et al., 2015)
   7176..7424    +  CDS            UGI: UNGI_BPPB2 - Experimental evidence at protein level: Swiss-Prot protein existence level 1. This protein binds specifically and reversibly to the host uracil-DNA glycosylase, preventing removal of uracil residues from PBS2 DNA by the host uracil-excision repair system. From Bacillus phage PBS2 (Bacteriophage PBS2).
   7516..7740    +  polyA_signal   bGH poly(A) signal: bovine growth hormone polyadenylation signal
   7744..7765    +  promoter       SV40 promoter (fragment): SV40 enhancer and early promoter
   7770..7786    +  misc_feature   MCS (fragment): pBluescript multiple cloning site
   7835..7851    -  protein_bind   lac operator: The lac repressor binds to the lac operator to inhibit transcription in E. coli. This inhibition can be relieved by adding lactose or isopropyl-β-D-thiogalactopyranoside (IPTG). lac repressor encoded by lacI
   7859..7889    -  promoter       lac promoter: promoter for the E. coli lac operon
   7904..7925    -  protein_bind   CAP binding site: CAP binding activates transcription in the presence of cAMP. E. coli catabolite activator protein
   7938..8030    -  CDS            lacI (fragment): lac repressor; lacI; The lac repressor binds to the lac operator to inhibit transcription in E. coli. This inhibition can be relieved by adding lactose or isopropyl-β-D-thiogalactopyranoside (IPTG).
   8213..8801    -  rep_origin     ori: high-copy-number ColE1/pMB1/pBR322/pUC origin of replication
