[The description below was written by a language model from this plasmid's Addgene catalogue record and pLannotate feature annotations shown in this document.]
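Description:
QBEn is a mammalian expression plasmid on a pCMV backbone that encodes the QBEn base editor, a CRISPR-based genome editing protein. In bacteria it is maintained as a high-copy plasmid through a ColE1/pUC-type origin of replication and selected with ampicillin via the β-lactamase gene and its native promoter. No mammalian selection marker or reporter is annotated, which suggests delivery by transient transfection. The only other backbone elements are short cloning remnants with no evident role in the payload: lac promoter/operator and CAP site sequences, and fragments of lacI, an SV40 promoter, a multiple cloning site and the pBR322 bom region.

The expression cassette is driven by the human cytomegalovirus immediate early enhancer and promoter and terminated by the bovine growth hormone polyadenylation signal. Between them, the automated annotation detects a long Streptococcus pyogenes Cas9 coding region. This is followed by a separate segment matching the N-terminal portion of Cas9 carrying the D10A mutation, and then by a uracil glycosylase inhibitor (UGI) from Bacillus phage PBS2. Finding N-terminal Cas9 sequence downstream of the main Cas9 match fits the sequence-permuted architecture named in the associated publication title. UGI blocks uracil excision repair and is typical of cytosine base editors. However, no deaminase domain, linkers or nuclear localisation signals are annotated. The unannotated gaps in the reading frame may hold such parts, but the record does not state the identity or position of the deaminase. No guide RNA cassette is annotated, so a targeting guide would presumably be supplied from a separate construct. The stated use is expression of the QBEn base editor in mammalian cells.
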