Addgene plasmid #238002: QBEn
Purpose: Expresses the QBEn base editor in mammalian cells
Depositing lab: Kevin Zhao. Depositing organization: Qi Biodesign. Publication: QBEmax is a sequence-permuted and internally protected base editor. Hu J, Guo M, Gao Q, Jia H, He M, Wang Z, Guo L, Liu G, Gao Q, Zhao KT. Nat Biotechnol. 2025 Apr 21. doi: 10.1038/s41587-025-02641-9. PubMed 40258958.
Backbone
  Vector backbone: pCMV
  Vector type: Mammalian Expression, CRISPR
Growth in bacteria
  Bacterial resistance: Ampicillin, 100 μg/mL
  Growth temperature: 37°C
  Growth strain: DH5alpha
  Copy number: High Copy
Gene/Insert
  Gene/Insert name: QBEn base editor
Terms and licenses: Academic/Nonprofit Terms; Industry Terms: Not Available to Industry
How to cite: QBEn was a gift from Kevin Zhao (Addgene plasmid # 238002 ; http://n2t.net/addgene:238002 ; RRID:Addgene_238002)
